>Addgene plasmid #157269 | pD649-HAsp-SIRPB2-COMP5AP-AviTag-9xHis | depositor full sequence | sequence record 303647 | Full Sequence
TTTCAATATTATTGAAGCATTTATCAGGGTTATTGTCTCATGAGCGGATACATATTTGAATGTATTTAGA
AAAATAAACAAATAGGGGTCAGTGTTACAACCAATTAACCAATTCTGAACATTATCGCGAGCCCATTTAT
ACCTGAATATGGCTCATAACACCCCTTGCTCATGACCAAAATCCCTTAACGTGAGTTACGCGCGCGTCGT
TCCACTGAGCGTCAGACCCCGTAGAAAAGATCAAAGGATCTTCTTGAGATCCTTTTTTTCTGCGCGTAAT
CTGCTGCTTGCAAACAAAAAAACCACCGCTACCAGCGGTGGTTTGTTTGCCGGATCAAGAGCTACCAACT
CTTTTTCCGAAGGTAACTGGCTTCAGCAGAGCGCAGATACCAAATACTGTTCTTCTAGTGTAGCCGTAGT
TAGCCCACCACTTCAAGAACTCTGTAGCACCGCCTACATACCTCGCTCTGCTAATCCTGTTACCAGTGGC
TGCTGCCAGTGGCGATAAGTCGTGTCTTACCGGGTTGGACTCAAGACGATAGTTACCGGATAAGGCGCAG
CGGTCGGGCTGAACGGGGGGTTCGTGCACACAGCCCAGCTTGGAGCGAACGACCTACACCGAACTGAGAT
ACCTACAGCGTGAGCTATGAGAAAGCGCCACGCTTCCCGAAGGGAGAAAGGCGGACAGGTATCCGGTAAG
CGGCAGGGTCGGAACAGGAGAGCGCACGAGGGAGCTTCCAGGGGGAAACGCCTGGTATCTTTATAGTCCT
GTCGGGTTTCGCCACCTCTGACTTGAGCGTCGATTTTTGTGATGCTCGTCAGGGGGGCGGAGCCTATGGA
AAAACGCCAGCAACGCGGCCTTTTTACGGTTCCTGGCCTTTTGCTGGCCTTTTGCTCACATGTTCTTTCC
TGCGTTATCCCCTGATTCTGTGGATAACCGTATTACCGCCTTTGAGTGAGCTGATACCGCTCGCCGCAGC
CGAACGACCGAGCGCAGCGAGTCAGTGAGCGAGGAAGCGGAAGGCGAGAGTAGGGAACTGCCAGGCATCA
AACTAAGCAGAAGGCCCCTGACGGATGGCCTTTTTGCGTTTCTACAAACTCTTTCTGTGTTGTAAAACGA
CGGCCAGTCTTAAGCTCGGGCCCCCTGGGCGGTTCTGATAACGAGTAATCGTTAATCCGCAAATAACGTA
AAAACCCGCTTCGGCGGGTTTTTTTATGGGGGGAGTTTAGGGAAAGAGCATTTGTCAGAATATTTAAGGG
CGCCTGTCACTTTGCTTGATATATGAGAATTATTTAACCTTATAAATGAGAAAAAAGCAACGCACTTTAA
ATAAGATACGTTGCTTTTTCGATTGATGAACACCTATAATTAAACTATTCATCTATTATTTATGATTTTT
TGTATATACAATATTTCTAGTTTGTTAAAGAGAATTAAGAAAATAAATCTCGAAAATAATAAAGGGAAAA
TCAGTTTTTGATATCAAAATTATACATGTCAACGATAATACAAAATATAATACAAACTATAAGATGTTAT
CAGTATTTATTATCATTTAGAATAAATTTTGTGTCGCCCTTAATTGTGAGCGGATAACAATTACGAGCTT
CATGCACAGTGGCGTTGACTCAATATTGGCCATTAGCCATATTATTCATTGGTTATATAGCATAAATCAA
TATTGGCTATTGGCCATTGCATACGTTGTATCTATATCATAATATGTACATTTATATTGGCTCATGTCCA
ATATGACCGCCATGTTGGCATTGATTATTGACTAGTTATTAATAGTAATCAATTACGGGGTCATTAGTTC
ATAGCCCATATATGGAGTTCCGCGTTACATAACTTACGGTAAATGGCCCGCCTGGCTGACCGCCCAACGA
CCCCCGCCCATTGACGTCAATAATGACGTATGTTCCCATAGTAACGCCAATAGGGACTTTCCATTGACGT
CAATGGGTGGAGTATTTACGGTAAACTGCCCACTTGGCAGTACATCAAGTGTATCATATGCCAAGTACGC
CCCCTATTGACGTCAATGACGGTAAATGGCCCGCCTGGCATTATGCCCAGTACATGACCTTATGGGACTT
TCCTACTTGGCAGTACATCTACGTATTAGTCATCGCTATTACCATGGTGATGCGGTTTTGGCAGTACATC
AATGGGCGTGGATAGCGGTTTGACTCACGGGGATTTCCAAGTCTCCACCCCATTGACGTCAATGGGAGTT
TGTTTTGGCACCAAAATCAACGGGACTTTCCAAAATGTCGTAACAACTCCGCCCCATTGACGCAAATGGG
CGGTAGGCGTGTACGGTGGGAGGTCTATATAAGCAGAGCTCGTTTAGTGAACCGTCAGATCGCCTGGAGA
CGCCATCCACGCTGTTTTGACCTCCATAGAAGACACCGGGACCGATCCAGCCTCCGCGGCCGGGAACGGT
GCATTGGAACGCGGATTCCCCGTGCCAAGAGTGACGTAAGTACCGCCTATAGAGTCTATAGGCCCACCCC
CTTGGCTTCGTTAGAACGCGGCTACAATTAATACATAACCTTATGTATCATACACATACGATTTAGGTGA
CACTATAGAATAACATCCACTTTGCCTTTCTCTCCACAGGTGTCCACTCCCAGGTCCAACTGCACCTCGG
TTCTATCGAAAACGCGCCTGCTAGCGCCACCATGAAGACCATCATTGCCCTGAGCTACATCTTCTGCCTG
GTGTTCGCTGCGGCCGCCCAGTCTAGCAGAAATGATTGGCAGGTTCTGCAGCCTGAGGGCCCTATGCTTG
TGGCTGAAGGCGAAACCCTGCTGCTGAGATGTATGGTCGTGGGCAGCTGCACCGACGGCATGATCAAATG
GGTCAAAGTGTCTACCCAGGACCAGCAAGAGATCTACAACTTCAAGAGAGGCAGCTTCCCCGGCGTGATG
CCCATGATCCAGAGAACCAGCGAGCCCCTGAACTGCGACTACAGCATCTACATCCACAACGTGACCAGAG
AGCACACCGGCACCTACCACTGCGTCAGATTTGATGGCCTGAGCGAGCACAGCGAGATGAAGTCTGATGA
GGGCACCAGCGTGTTGGTCAAAGGCGCTGGCGATCCTGAGCCTGACCTGTGGATTATCCAGCCTCAAGAG
CTGGTGCTGGGCACAACCGGCGATACCGTGTTTCTGAATTGCACCGTGCTCGGCGACGGACCTCCTGGAC
CTATCAGATGGTTTCAAGGCGCCGGACTGAGCAGAGAGGCCATCTACAATTTCGGCGGCATCTCTCACCC
CAAAGAAACAGCCGTGCAGGCCAGCAACAACGACTTCAGCATCCTGCTGCAGAATGTGTCCTCTGAGGAC
GCCGGAACCTACTACTGTGTGAAGTTCCAGCGGAAGCCCAACAGACAGTATCTGAGCGGCCAGGGCACAA
GCCTGAAAGTGAAGGCCAAGAGCACCAGCAGCAAAGAGGCCGAGTTTACAAGCGAGCCTGCCACCGAAAT
GAGCCCCACCGGTGGCGCGCCGGAAGATCAAGTTGATCCAAGATTGATTGATGGCAAGGGCGGATCTCTG
GAGGTGCTGTTCCAGGGACCAGGCGGAAGCGGCAATCCCGGCGGCGATCTGGCCCCCCAGATGCTGCGCG
AGCTGCAGGAGACCAATGCCGCCCTGCAGGACGTGCGCGAGCTGCTGCGCCACCGCGTGAAGGAGATCAC
CTTCCTGAAGAACACCGTGATGGAGTGCGACGCCTGCGGTATGCAGCCCTCTAGAGGCTCCGGCTCCATC
ATCCCAGTTGAGGAGGAGAACCCGGACTTCTGGAACCGCGAGGCAGCCGAGGCCCTGGGTGCCGCCAAGA
AGCTGCAGCCTGCACAGACAGCCGCCAAGAACCTCATCATCTTCCTGGGCGATGGGATGGGGGTGTCTAC
GGTGACAGCTGCCAGGATCCTAAAAGGGCAGAAGAAGGACAAACTGGGGCCTGAGATACCCCTGGCCATG
GACCGCTTCCCATATGTGGCTCTGTCCAAGACATACAATGTAGACAAACATGTGCCAGACAGTGGAGCCA
CAGCCACGGCCTACCTGTGCGGGGTCAAGGGCAACTTCCAGACCATTGGCTTGAGTGCAGCCGCCCGCTT
TAACCAGTGCAACACGACACGCGGCAACGAGGTCATCTCCGTGATGAATCGGGCCAAGAAAGCAGGGAAG
TCAGTGGGAGTGGTAACCACCACACGAGTGCAGCACGCCTCGCCAGCCGGCACCTACGCCCACACGGTGA
ACCGCAACTGGTACTCGGACGCCGACGTGCCTGCCTCGGCCCGCCAGGAGGGGTGCCAGGACATCGCTAC
GCAGCTCATCTCCAACATGGACATTGACGTGATCCTAGGTGGAGGCCGAAAGTACATGTTTCGCATGGGA
ACCCCAGACCCTGAGTACCCAGATGACTACAGCCAAGGTGGGACCAGGCTGGACGGGAAGAATCTGGTGC
AGGAATGGCTGGCGAAGCGCCAGGGTGCCCGGTATGTGTGGAACCGCACTGAGCTCATGCAGGCTTCCCT
GGACCCGTCTGTGACCCATCTCATGGGTCTCTTTGAGCCTGGAGACATGAAATACGAGATCCACCGAGAC
TCCACACTGGACCCCTCCCTGATGGAGATGACAGAGGCTGCCCTGCGCCTGCTGAGCAGGAACCCCCGCG
GCTTCTTCCTCTTCGTGGAGGGTGGTCGCATCGACCATGGTCATCATGAAAGCAGGGCTTACCGGGCACT
GACTGAGACGATCATGTTCGACGACGCCATTGAGAGGGCGGGCCAGCTCACCAGCGAGGAGGACACGCTG
AGCCTCGTCACTGCCGACCACTCCCACGTCTTCTCCTTCGGAGGCTACCCCCTGCGAGGGAGCTCCATCT
TCGGGCTGGCCCCTGGCAAGGCCCGGGACAGGAAGGCCTACACGGTCCTCCTATACGGAAACGGTCCAGG
CTATGTGCTCAAGGACGGCGCCCGGCCGGATGTTACCGAGAGCGAGAGCGGGAGCCCCGAGTATCGGCAG
CAGTCAGCAGTGCCCCTGGACGAAGAGACCCACGCAGGCGAGGACGTGGCGGTGTTCGCGCGCGGCCCGC
AGGCGCACCTGGTTCACGGCGTGCAGGAGCAGACCTTCATAGCGCACGTCATGGCCTTCGCCGCCTGCCT
GGAGCCCTACACCGCCTGCGACCTGGCGCCCCCCGCCGGCACCACCGACGCCGCGCACCCGGGTGGCGGA
GGACTGAACGACATCTTCGAGGCTCAGAAAATCGAATGGCACGAACATCACCATCACCATCACCATCACC
ATTAAGGCCGGCCTGTAGTCACTGGCACAACGCGTTACCCGGTAAGCCAATCGGGTATACACGGTCGTCA
TACTGCAGACAGGGTTCTTCTACTTTGCAAGATAGTCTTGAGTAGTAAAATAAATAGATAGAGAAAATCA
GCCTCGACTGTGCCTTCTAGTTGCCAGCCATCTGTTGTTTGCCCCTCCCCCGTGCCTTCCTTGACCCTGG
AAGGTGCCACTCCCACTGTCCTTTCCTAATAAAATGAGGAAATTGCATCACAACACTCAACCCTATCTCG
GTCTATTCTTTTGATTTATAAGGGATTTTGCCGATTTCGGCCTATTGGTTAAAAAATGAGCTGATTTAAC
AAAAATTTAACGCGAATTAATTCTGTGGAATGTGTGTCAGTTAGGGTGTGGAAAGTCCCCAGGCTCCCCA
GCAGGCAGAAGTATGCAAAGCATGCATCTCAATTAGTCAGCAACCAGGTGTGGAAAGTCCCCAGGCTCCC
CAGCAGGCAGAAGTATGCAAAGCATGCATCTCAATTAGTCAGCAACCATAGTCCCGCCCCTAACTCCGCC
CATCCCGCCCCTAACTCCGCCCAGTTCCGCCCATTCTCCGCCCCATGGCTGACTAATTTTTTTTATTTAT
GCAGAGGCCGAGGCCGCCTCTGCCTCTGAGCTATTCCAGAAGTAGTGAGGAGGCTTTTTTGGAGGCCTAG
GCTTTTGCAAAAAGCTCCCGGGAGCTTGTATATCCATTTTCGGATCTGATCAGCACGTGTTGACAATTAA
TCATCGGCATAGTATATCGGCATAGTATAATACGACAAGGTGAGGAACTAAACCATGACCGAGTACAAGC
CCACGGTGCGCCTCGCCACCCGCGACGACGTCCCCAGGGCCGTACGCACCCTCGCCGCCGCGTTCGCCGA
CTACCCCGCCACGCGCCACACCGTCGATCCGGACCGCCACATCGAGCGGGTCACCGAGCTGCAAGAACTC
TTCCTCACGCGCGTCGGGCTCGACATCGGCAAGGTGTGGGTCGCGGACGACGGCGCCGCGGTGGCGGTCT
GGACCACGCCGGAGAGCGTCGAAGCGGGGGCGGTGTTCGCCGAGATCGGCCCGCGCATGGCCGAGTTGAG
CGGTTCCCGGCTGGCCGCGCAGCAACAGATGGAAGGCCTCCTGGCGCCGCACCGGCCCAAGGAGCCCGCG
TGGTTCCTGGCCACCGTCGGCGTCTCGCCCGACCACCAGGGCAAGGGTCTGGGCAGCGCCGTCGTGCTCC
CCGGAGTGGAGGCGGCCGAGCGCGCCGGGGTGCCCGCCTTCCTGGAGACATCCGCGCCCCGCAACCTCCC
CTTCTACGAGCGGCTCGGCTTCACCGTCACCGCCGACGTCGAGGTGCCCGAAGGACCGCGCACCTGGTGC
ATGACCCGCAAGCCCGGTGCCTGACACGTGCTACGAGATTTCGATTCCACCGCCGCCTTCTATGAAAGGT
TGGGCTTCGGAATCGTTTTCCGGGACGCCGGCTGGATGATCCTCCAGCGCGGGGATCTCATGCTGGAGTT
CTTCGCCCACCCCAACTTGTTTATTGCAGCTTATAATGGTTACAAATAAAGCAATAGCATCACAAATTTC
ACAAATAAAGCATTTTTTTCACTGCATTCTAGTTGTGGTTTGTCCAAACTCATCAATGTATCTTATCATG
TCTGTATACCGTCGACCTCTAGCTAGAGCTTGGCGTAATCATGGTCATTACCAATGCTTAATCAGTGAGG
CACCTATCTCAGCGATCTGTCTATTTCGTTCATCCATAGTTGCCTGACTCCCCGTCGTGTAGATAACTAC
GATACGGGAGGGCTTACCATCTGGCCCCAGCGCTGCGATGATACCGCGAGAACCACGCTCACCGGCTCCG
GATTTATCAGCAATAAACCAGCCAGCCGGAAGGGCCGAGCGCAGAAGTGGTCCTGCAACTTTATCCGCCT
CCATCCAGTCTATTAATTGTTGCCGGGAAGCTAGAGTAAGTAGTTCGCCAGTTAATAGTTTGCGCAACGT
TGTTGCCATCGCTACAGGCATCGTGGTGTCACGCTCGTCGTTTGGTATGGCTTCATTCAGCTCCGGTTCC
CAACGATCAAGGCGAGTTACATGATCCCCCATGTTGTGCAAAAAAGCGGTTAGCTCCTTCGGTCCTCCGA
TCGTTGTCAGAAGTAAGTTGGCCGCAGTGTTATCACTCATGGTTATGGCAGCACTGCATAATTCTCTTAC
TGTCATGCCATCCGTAAGATGCTTTTCTGTGACTGGTGAGTACTCAACCAAGTCATTCTGAGAATAGTGT
ATGCGGCGACCGAGTTGCTCTTGCCCGGCGTCAATACGGGATAATACCGCGCCACATAGCAGAACTTTAA
AAGTGCTCATCATTGGAAAACGTTCTTCGGGGCGAAAACTCTCAAGGATCTTACCGCTGTTGAGATCCAG
TTCGATGTAACCCACTCGTGCACCCAACTGATCTTCAGCATCTTTTACTTTCACCAGCGTTTCTGGGTGA
GCAAAAACAGGAAGGCAAAATGCCGCAAAAAAGGGAATAAGGGCGACACGGAAATGTTGAATACTCATAT
TCTTCCTT
Features (pLannotate 1.2.2; 24 found; start..end, strand, type, name):
    119..143     -  CDS            KanR (fragment): aminoglycoside phosphotransferase; aph(3')-Ia; confers resistance to kanamycin
    254..842     +  rep_origin     ori: high-copy-number ColE1/pMB1/pBR322/pUC origin of replication
   1067..1084    +  terminator     rrnB T2 terminator (fragment): transcription terminator T2 from the E. coli rrnB gene
   1109..1128    -  CDS            lacZα (fragment): LacZα fragment of β-galactosidase; lacZ fragment
   1584..1600    +  protein_bind   lac operator: The lac repressor binds to the lac operator to inhibit transcription in E. coli. This inhibition can be relieved by adding lactose or isopropyl-β-D-thiogalactopyranoside (IPTG). lac repressor encoded by lacI
   1843..2146    +  enhancer       CMV enhancer: human cytomegalovirus immediate early enhancer
   2147..2350    +  promoter       CMV promoter: human cytomegalovirus (CMV) immediate early promoter
   2486..2529    +  intron         CMV intron (fragment): modified intron A from human cytomegalovirus
   2581..2599    +  promoter       SP6 promoter: promoter for bacteriophage SP6 RNA polymerase
   2603..2640    +  CDS            IgH signal sequence (fragment): signal sequence from the mouse immunoglobulin heavy chain variable region
   2740..3513    +  CDS            SIRPB2 (fragment): SIRB2_HUMAN - Also known as PTPN1L, PTPNS1L3. Experimental evidence at transcript level: Swiss-Prot protein existence level 2. From Homo sapiens (Human).
   3610..3789    +  CDS            Comp (fragment): COMP_RAT - Experimental evidence at protein level: Swiss-Prot protein existence level 1. May play a role in the structural integrity of cartilage via its interaction with other extracellular matrix proteins such as the collagens and fibronectin. Can mediate the interaction of chondrocytes with the cartilage extracellular matrix through interaction with cell surface integrin receptors. Could play a role in the pathogenesis of osteoarthritis. Potent suppressor of apoptosis in both primary chondrocytes and transformed cells. Suppresses apoptosis by blocking the activation of caspase-3 and by indu
   3777..5229    +  CDS            SEAP (fragment): secreted alkaline phosphatase from human placenta The natural enzyme has a C-terminal transmembrane sequence that is replaced by a GPI anchor.
   5254..5295    +  CDS            AviTag™ (fragment): peptide tag that allows for enzymatic biotinylation
   5299..5322    +  CDS            8xHis: 8xHis affinity tag
   5468..5579    +  polyA_signal   bGH poly(A) signal: bovine growth hormone polyadenylation signal
   5580..5688    +  rep_origin     f1 ori (fragment): f1 bacteriophage origin of replication; arrow indicates direction of (+) strand synthesis
   5702..6031    +  promoter       SV40 promoter: SV40 enhancer and early promoter
   6079..6126    +  promoter       EM7 promoter: synthetic bacterial promoter&nbsp
   6145..6744    +  CDS            PuroR (fragment): puromycin N-acetyltransferase; pac from Streptomyces; confers resistance to puromycin
   6754..6879    +  CDS            ble (fragment): BLE_KLEPN - Experimental evidence at protein level: Swiss-Prot protein existence level 1. Binding protein with a strong affinity to the bleomycin family of antibiotics. Binds to CL990; an antimitotic-antibiotic compound. From Klebsiella pneumoniae.
   6874..6995    +  polyA_signal   SV40 poly(A) signal: SV40 polyadenylation signal
   7048..7908    -  CDS            AmpR: β-lactamase; bla; confers resistance to ampicillin, carbenicillin, and related antibiotics
   7911..89      -  promoter       AmpR promoter (fragment) (across the origin): bla
