[The description below was written by a language model from this plasmid's Addgene catalogue record and pLannotate feature annotations shown in this document.]
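Description:
pD649-HAsp-SIRPB2-COMP5AP-AviTag-9xHis is a mammalian expression plasmid of about 7.9 kb, built on the pD649 backbone, that produces the extracellular domain of human SIRPB2 (signal-regulatory protein beta-2, an immunoglobulin-superfamily cell-surface protein) as a secreted, multimeric fusion protein. It is propagated in E. coli as a high-copy plasmid through a ColE1/pUC-type origin and selected with ampicillin via the β-lactamase gene. A separate SV40 promoter/EM7 promoter cassette drives a puromycin N-acetyltransferase gene ending in an SV40 poly(A) signal, which could allow selection in mammalian cells. Short annotated fragments of KanR, lacZα, ble and the f1 origin appear to be backbone remnants rather than functional parts.

The expression unit uses the CMV enhancer and immediate-early promoter with a piece of CMV intron A, followed by an SP6 promoter that also serves as a sequencing primer site. The plasmid name indicates a leader peptide (HAsp), which the annotation software matched partially to an immunoglobulin heavy-chain signal sequence; it directs the protein into the secretory pathway. The 765 bp SIRPB2 ectodomain insert sits between retained NotI and AscI sites and is fused at its C terminus to the backbone-encoded COMP5AP module, consisting of the coiled-coil region of rat cartilage oligomeric matrix protein, which is known to assemble into pentamers, and human placental alkaline phosphatase. An AviTag for enzymatic biotinylation and a polyhistidine tag for metal-affinity purification follow; the name gives 9xHis and the annotation detects 8xHis. A bGH poly(A) signal ends the transcript.

Pentamerization raises avidity for weak receptor-ligand contacts, and the phosphatase provides an enzymatic readout, which suits the construct to extracellular interaction screening of the kind in the associated human IgSF interactome study. The depositor notes that some plasmids in this collection may carry an IS4-like transposase upstream of the CMV promoter; none is annotated here.
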