Addgene plasmid #157269: pD649-HAsp-SIRPB2-COMP5AP-AviTag-9xHis
Purpose: Mammalian expression of cell-surface protein extracellular domain fused to COMP5AP-AviTag-9xHis. Protein is secreted from cells.
Depositing lab: Chris Garcia. Depositing organization: Stanford University. Publication: A Human IgSF Cell-Surface Interactome Reveals a Complex Network of Protein-Protein Interactions. Wojtowicz WM, Vielmetter J, Fernandes RA, Siepe DH, Eastman CL, Chisholm GB, Cox S, Klock H, Anderson PW, Rue SM, Miller JJ, Glaser SM, Bragstad ML, Vance J, Lam AW, Lesley SA, Zinn K, Garcia KC. Cell. 2020 Aug 20;182(4):1027-1043.e17. doi: 10.1016/j.cell.2020.07.025. PubMed 32822567.
Backbone
  Vector backbone: pD649
  Backbone size w/o insert (bp): 7153
  Vector type: Mammalian Expression
Growth in bacteria
  Bacterial resistance: Ampicillin, 100 μg/mL
  Growth temperature: 37°C
  Growth strain: DH5alpha
  Copy number: High Copy
Gene/Insert
  Gene/Insert name: SIRPB2 (alt name: SIRB2)
  Species: H. sapiens (human)
  Insert size (bp): 765
  Entrez Gene: SIRPB2 (a.k.a. PTPN1L, PTPNS1L3, dJ776F14.2)
  Promoter: CMV/SP6
  Tag / fusion protein: COMP5AP-AviTag-9xHis (C terminal on backbone)
  Cloning method: Restriction Enzyme; 5′ cloning site GCGGCCGC (not destroyed); 3′ cloning site GGCGCGCC (not destroyed)
  Sequencing primers: 5′ ATTTAGGTGACACTATAG; 3′ CGTCGCACTCCATCACGGTG
Resource information
  A portion of this plasmid was derived from a plasmid made by: synthesis by ThermoFisher
Terms and licenses: Academic/Nonprofit Terms; Industry Terms: Not Available to Industry
Depositor comments: Some plasmids in this collection may have an IS4-like element ISVsa5 family transposase upstream of the CMV promoter.
How to cite: pD649-HAsp-SIRPB2-COMP5AP-AviTag-9xHis was a gift from Chris Garcia (Addgene plasmid # 157269 ; http://n2t.net/addgene:157269 ; RRID:Addgene_157269)
