>Addgene plasmid #157269 | pD649-HAsp-SIRPB2-COMP5AP-AviTag-9xHis | depositor partial sequence | sequence record 303648 | insert (extracellular domain)
CAGTCTAGCAGAAATGATTGGCAGGTTCTGCAGCCTGAGGGCCCTATGCTTGTGGCTGAAGGCGAAACCC
TGCTGCTGAGATGTATGGTCGTGGGCAGCTGCACCGACGGCATGATCAAATGGGTCAAAGTGTCTACCCA
GGACCAGCAAGAGATCTACAACTTCAAGAGAGGCAGCTTCCCCGGCGTGATGCCCATGATCCAGAGAACC
AGCGAGCCCCTGAACTGCGACTACAGCATCTACATCCACAACGTGACCAGAGAGCACACCGGCACCTACC
ACTGCGTCAGATTTGATGGCCTGAGCGAGCACAGCGAGATGAAGTCTGATGAGGGCACCAGCGTGTTGGT
CAAAGGCGCTGGCGATCCTGAGCCTGACCTGTGGATTATCCAGCCTCAAGAGCTGGTGCTGGGCACAACC
GGCGATACCGTGTTTCTGAATTGCACCGTGCTCGGCGACGGACCTCCTGGACCTATCAGATGGTTTCAAG
GCGCCGGACTGAGCAGAGAGGCCATCTACAATTTCGGCGGCATCTCTCACCCCAAAGAAACAGCCGTGCA
GGCCAGCAACAACGACTTCAGCATCCTGCTGCAGAATGTGTCCTCTGAGGACGCCGGAACCTACTACTGT
GTGAAGTTCCAGCGGAAGCCCAACAGACAGTATCTGAGCGGCCAGGGCACAAGCCTGAAAGTGAAGGCCA
AGAGCACCAGCAGCAAAGAGGCCGAGTTTACAAGCGAGCCTGCCACCGAAATGAGCCCCACCGGT
